Addgene plasmid #116665: pHAGE-RET-E623K
Purpose: Lentiviral expression of RET E623K
Depositing lab: Gordon Mills & Kenneth Scott. Depositing organization: Baylor College of Medicine. Publication: Systematic Functional Annotation of Somatic Mutations in Cancer. Ng PK, Li J, Jeong KJ, Shao S, Chen H, Tsang YH, Sengupta S, Wang Z, Bhavana VH, Tran R, Soewito S, Minussi DC, Moreno D, Kong K, Dogruluk T, Lu H, Gao J, Tokheim C, Zhou DC, Johnson AM, Zeng J, Ip CKM, Ju Z, Wester M, Yu S, Li Y, Vellano CP, Schultz N, Karchin R, Ding L, Lu Y, Cheung LWT, Chen K, Shaw KR, Meric-Bernstam F, Scott KL, Yi S, Sahni N, Liang H, Mills GB. Cancer Cell. 2018 Mar 12;33(3):450-462.e10. doi: 10.1016/j.ccell.2018.01.021. PubMed 29533785.
Backbone
  Vector backbone: pHAGE
  Vector type: Lentiviral
Growth in bacteria
  Bacterial resistance: Ampicillin, 100 μg/mL
  Growth temperature: 37°C
  Growth strain: Stbl3
  Copy number: High Copy
Gene/Insert
  Gene/Insert name: RET
  Species: H. sapiens (human)
  Mutation: E623K
  Entrez Gene: RET (a.k.a. CDHF12, CDHR16, HSCR1, MEN2A, MEN2B, MTC1, PTC, RET-ELE1)
  Cloning method: Gateway Cloning
Terms and licenses: Academic/Nonprofit Terms; Industry Terms: Not Available to Industry
How to cite: pHAGE-RET-E623K was a gift from Gordon Mills & Kenneth Scott (Addgene plasmid # 116665 ; http://n2t.net/addgene:116665 ; RRID:Addgene_116665)
