[The description below was written by a language model from this plasmid's Addgene catalogue record and pLannotate feature annotations shown in this document.]
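Description:
pHAGE-RET-E623K is an HIV-1-derived lentiviral expression plasmid built on the pHAGE backbone, carrying the human receptor tyrosine kinase gene RET with the E623K point substitution. In bacteria it is maintained through a high-copy ColE1/pUC-type origin and selected with ampicillin via the β-lactamase gene. Small fragments of lac regulatory sequence, an SV40 origin and an SV40 poly(A) signal also lie in the plasmid backbone outside the viral region.

The transfer cassette is bounded by a truncated 5' LTR and a self-inactivating ΔU3 3' LTR. It contains the Ψ packaging signal with a partial gag sequence, the Rev response element for Rev-dependent nuclear export of the genomic RNA, and the cPPT/CTS element that aids transduction. Internally, the strong constitutive human EF-1α promoter drives the RET open reading frame, which was introduced by Gateway recombination and is therefore flanked by attB1 and attB2 sites. A V5 epitope sequence is annotated downstream of attB2, after short T3 and T7 promoter elements, but the record does not indicate whether it is fused in frame to RET. An EMCV IRES then allows translation of puromycin N-acetyltransferase from the same transcript, so transduced mammalian cells can be selected with puromycin, and a WPRE enhances transcript expression.

The stated purpose is lentiviral expression of RET E623K. The construct comes from a systematic effort to functionally annotate somatic mutations found in cancer, where such vectors allow stable expression of individual variant alleles in cell models for comparison of their effects.
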