Features (pLannotate 1.2.2; 30 found; start..end, strand, type, name):
    377..634     +  LTR            5' LTR (truncated): truncated 5' long terminal repeat (LTR) from HIV-1
    681..806     +  misc_feature   HIV-1 Ψ: packaging signal of human immunodeficiency virus type 1
    790..1128    +  CDS            HIV-1 gag (fragment): gag protein from human immunodeficiency virus 1; gag
   1303..1536    +  misc_feature   RRE: The Rev response element (RRE) of HIV-1 allows for Rev-dependent mRNA export from the nucleus to the cytoplasm.
   1913..2013    +  CDS            Rev (fragment): human immunodeficiency virus 1 (HIV-1) Rev protein; rev; enhances nuclear export of unspliced and incompletely spliced viral mRNAs
   2058..2175    +  misc_feature   cPPT/CTS: central polypurine tract and central termination sequence of HIV-1
   2223..3401    +  promoter       EF-1α promoter: strong constitutive promoter for human elongation factor EF-1α
   3422..3442    +  protein_bind   attB1: mutant version of attB; core recombination site for the Gateway® BP reaction BP Clonase™
   3448..6636    +  CDS            RET: RET_HUMAN - Also known as CDHF12, CDHR16, PTC, RET51. Experimental evidence at protein level: Swiss-Prot protein existence level 1. Receptor tyrosine-protein kinase involved in numerous cellular mechanisms including cell proliferation, neuronal navigation, cell migration, and cell differentiation upon binding with glial cell derived neurotrophic factor family ligands. Phosphorylates PTK2/FAK1. Regulates both cell death/survival balance and positional information. Required for the molecular mechanisms orchestration during intestine organogenesis; involved in the development of enteric nervous s
   6668..6692    -  protein_bind   attB2: mutant version of attB; recombination site for the Gateway® BP reaction BP Clonase™
   6700..6718    +  promoter       T3 promoter: promoter for bacteriophage T3 RNA polymerase
   6744..6762    -  promoter       T7 promoter: promoter for bacteriophage T7 RNA polymerase
   6768..6786    -  protein_bind   attB4 (fragment): mutant version of attB; core recombination site for the Gateway® BP reaction BP Clonase™
   6842..6883    +  CDS            V5 tag: epitope tag from simian virus 5
   7009..7471    +  misc_feature   IRES: internal ribosome entry site (IRES) of the encephalomyocarditis virus (EMCV)
   7485..8082    +  CDS            PuroR (fragment): puromycin N-acetyltransferase; pac from Streptomyces; confers resistance to puromycin
   8098..8686    +  misc_feature   WPRE: woodchuck hepatitis virus posttranscriptional regulatory element
   8694..8759    +  CDS            nef (fragment): NEF_HV1Z2 - Experimental evidence at protein level: Swiss-Prot protein existence level 1. Extracellular Nef protein targets CD4(+) T-lymphocytes for apoptosis by interacting with CXCR4 surface receptors. From Human immunodeficiency virus type 1 group M subtype D (isolate Z2/CDC-Z34) (HIV-1).
   8761..8994    +  LTR            3' LTR (ΔU3): self-inactivating 3' long terminal repeat (LTR) from HIV-1
   9199..9303    +  promoter       AmpR promoter: bla
   9304..10164   +  CDS            AmpR: β-lactamase; bla; confers resistance to ampicillin, carbenicillin, and related antibiotics
  10335..10923   +  rep_origin     ori: high-copy-number ColE1/pMB1/pBR322/pUC origin of replication
  11106..11160   +  CDS            lacI (fragment): lac repressor; lacI; The lac repressor binds to the lac operator to inhibit transcription in E. coli. This inhibition can be relieved by adding lactose or isopropyl-β-D-thiogalactopyranoside (IPTG).
  11166..11259   +  rep_origin     SV40 ori (fragment): SV40 origin of replication
  11284..11321   +  CDS            lacI (fragment): lac repressor; lacI; The lac repressor binds to the lac operator to inhibit transcription in E. coli. This inhibition can be relieved by adding lactose or isopropyl-β-D-thiogalactopyranoside (IPTG).
  11334..11355   +  protein_bind   CAP binding site: CAP binding activates transcription in the presence of cAMP. E. coli catabolite activator protein
  11370..11400   +  promoter       lac promoter: promoter for the E. coli lac operon
  11404..11426   +  protein_bind   lac operator (fragment): The lac repressor binds to the lac operator to inhibit transcription in E. coli. This inhibition can be relieved by adding lactose or isopropyl-β-D-thiogalactopyranoside (IPTG). lac repressor encoded by lacI
  11458..11541   +  polyA_signal   SV40 poly(A) signal (fragment): SV40 polyadenylation signal
  11708..329     +  CDS            nef (fragment) (across the origin): NEF_HV1BR - Experimental evidence at protein level: Swiss-Prot protein existence level 1. Extracellular Nef protein targets CD4(+) T-lymphocytes for apoptosis by interacting with CXCR4 surface receptors (PubMed:14990729). From Human immunodeficiency virus type 1 group M subtype B (isolate BRU/LAI) (HIV-1).
>Addgene plasmid #116665 | pHAGE-RET-E623K | addgene full sequence | sequence record 252955 | Addgene NGS Result
TGGAAGGGCTAATTCACTCCCAAAGAAGACAAGATATCCTTGATCTGTGGATCTACCACACACAAGGCTA
CTTCCCTGATTAGCAGAACTACACACCAGGGCCAGGGGTCAGATATCCACTGACCTTTGGATGGTGCTAC
AAGCTAGTACCAGTTGAGCCAGATAAGGTAGAAGAGGCCAATAAAGGAGAGAACACCAGCTTGTTACACC
CTGTGAGCCTGCATGGGATGGATGACCCGGAGAGAGAAGTGTTAGAGTGGAGGTTTGACAGCCGCCTAGC
ATTTCATCACGTGGCCCGAGAGCTGCATCCGGAGTACTTCAAGAACTGCTGATATCGAGCTTGCTACAAG
GGACTTTCCGCTGGGGACTTTCCAGGGAGGCGTGGCCTGGGCGGGACTGGGGAGTGGCGAGCCCTCAGAT
CCTGCATATAAGCAGCTGCTTTTTGCCTGTACTGGGTCTCTCTGGTTAGACCAGATCTGAGCCTGGGAGC
TCTCTGGCTAACTAGGGAACCCACTGCTTAAGCCTCAATAAAGCTTGCCTTGAGTGCTTCAAGTAGTGTG
TGCCCGTCTGTTGTGTGACTCTGGTAACTAGAGATCCCTCAGACCCTTTTAGTCAGTGTGGAAAATCTCT
AGCAGTGGCGCCCGAACAGGGACTTGAAAGCGAAAGGGAAACCAGAGGAGCTCTCTCGACGCAGGACTCG
GCTTGCTGAAGCGCGCACGGCAAGAGGCGAGGGGCGGCGACTGGTGAGTACGCCAAAAATTTTGACTAGC
GGAGGCTAGAAGGAGAGAGATGGGTGCGAGAGCGTCAGTATTAAGCGGGGGAGAATTAGATCGCGATGGG
AAAAAATTCGGTTAAGGCCAGGGGGAAAGAAAAAATATAAATTAAAACATATAGTATGGGCAAGCAGGGA
GCTAGAACGATTCGCAGTTAATCCTGGCCTGTTAGAAACATCAGAAGGCTGTAGACAAATACTGGGACAG
CTACAACCATCCCTTCAGACAGGATCAGAAGAACTTAGATCATTATATAATACAGTAGCAACCCTCTATT
GTGTGCATCAAAGGATAGAGATAAAAGACACCAAGGAAGCTTTAGACAAGATAGAGGAAGAGCAAAACAA
AAGTAAGACCACCGCACAGCAAGCGGCCGGCCGCTGATCTTCAGACCTGGAGGAGGAGATATGAGGGACA
ATTGGAGAAGTGAATTATATAAATATAAAGTAGTAAAAATTGAACCATTAGGAGTAGCACCCACCAAGGC
AAAGAGAAGAGTGGTGCAGAGAGAAAAAAGAGCAGTGGGAATAGGAGCTTTGTTCCTTGGGTTCTTGGGA
GCAGCAGGAAGCACTATGGGCGCAGCGTCAATGACGCTGACGGTACAGGCCAGACAATTATTGTCTGGTA
TAGTGCAGCAGCAGAACAATTTGCTGAGGGCTATTGAGGCGCAACAGCATCTGTTGCAACTCACAGTCTG
GGGCATCAAGCAGCTCCAGGCAAGAATCCTGGCTGTGGAAAGATACCTAAAGGATCAACAGCTCCTGGGG
ATTTGGGGTTGCTCTGGAAAACTCATTTGCACCACTGCTGTGCCTTGGAATGCTAGTTGGAGTAATAAAT
CTCTGGAACAGATTTGGAATCACACGACCTGGATGGAGTGGGACAGAGAAATTAACAATTACACAAGCTT
AATACACTCCTTAATTGAAGAATCGCAAAACCAGCAAGAAAAGAATGAACAAGAATTATTGGAATTAGAT
AAATGGGCAAGTTTGTGGAATTGGTTTAACATAACAAATTGGCTGTGGTATATAAAATTATTCATAATGA
TAGTAGGAGGCTTGGTAGGTTTAAGAATAGTTTTTGCTGTACTTTCTATAGTGAATAGAGTTAGGCAGGG
ATATTCACCATTATCGTTTCAGACCCACCTCCCAACCCCGAGGGGACCCGACAGGCCCGAAGGAATAGAA
GAAGAAGGTGGAGAGAGAGACAGAGACAGATCCATTCGATTAGTGAACGGATCTCGACGGTATCGCCGAA
TTCACAAATGGCAGTATTCATCCACAATTTTAAAAGAAAAGGGGGGATTGGGGGGTACAGTGCAGGGGAA
AGAATAGTAGACATAATAGCAACAGACATACAAACTAAAGAATTACAAAAACAAATTACAAAAATTCAAA
ATTTTCGGGTTTATTACAGGGACAGCAGAGATCCAGTTTGGACTAGTCGTGAGGCTCCGGTGCCCGTCAG
TGGGCAGAGCGCACATCGCCCACAGTCCCCGAGAAGTTGGGGGGAGGGGTCGGCAATTGAACCGGTGCCT
AGAGAAGGTGGCGCGGGGTAAACTGGGAAAGTGATGTCGTGTACTGGCTCCGCCTTTTTCCCGAGGGTGG
GGGAGAACCGTATATAAGTGCAGTAGTCGCCGTGAACGTTCTTTTTCGCAACGGGTTTGCCGCCAGAACA
CAGGTAAGTGCCGTGTGTGGTTCCCGCGGGCCTGGCCTCTTTACGGGTTATGGCCCTTGCGTGCCTTGAA
TTACTTCCACCTGGCTGCAGTACGTGATTCTTGATCCCGAGCTTCGGGTTGGAAGTGGGTGGGAGAGTTC
GAGGCCTTGCGCTTAAGGAGCCCCTTCGCCTCGTGCTTGAGTTGAGGCCTGGCCTGGGCGCTGGGGCCGC
CGCGTGCGAATCTGGTGGCACCTTCGCGCCTGTCTCGCTGCTTTCGATAAGTCTCTAGCCATTTAAAATT
TTTGATGACCTGCTGCGACGCTTTTTTTCTGGCAAGATAGTCTTGTAAATGCGGGCCAAGATCTGCACAC
TGGTATTTCGGTTTTTGGGGCCGCGGGCGGCGACGGGGCCCGTGCGTCCCAGCGCACATGTTCGGCGAGG
CGGGGCCTGCGAGCGCGGCCACCGAGAATCGGACGGGGGTAGTCTCAAGCTGGCCGGCCTGCTCTGGTGC
CTGGCCTCGCGCCGCCGTGTATCGCCCCGCCCTGGGCGGCAAGGCTGGCCCGGTCGGCACCAGTTGCGTG
AGCGGAAAGATGGCCGCTTCCCGGCCCTGCTGCAGGGAGCTCAAAATGGAGGACGCGGCGCTCGGGAGAG
CGGGCGGGTGAGTCACCCACACAAAGGAAAAGGGCCTTTCCGTCCTCAGCCGTCGCTTCATGTGACTCCA
CGGAGTACCGGGCGCCGTCCAGGCACCTCGATTAGTTCTCGAGCTTTTGGAGTACGTCGTCTTTAGGTTG
GGGGGAGGGGTTTTATGCGATGGAGTTTCCCCACACTGAGTGGGTGGAGACTGAAGTTAGGCCAGCTTGG
CACTTGATGTAATTCTCCTTGGAATTTGCCCTTTTTGAGTTTGGATCTTGGTTCATTCTCAAGCCTCAGA
CAGTGGTTCAAAGTTTTTTTCTTCCATTTCAGGTGTCGTGAAGCGGCCCTGCAGATATCAACAAGTTTGT
ACAAAAAAGCAGGCACCATGGCGAAGGCGACGTCCGGTGCCGCGGGGCTGCGTCTGCTGTTGCTGCTGCT
GCTGCCGCTGCTAGGCAAAGTGGCATTGGGCCTCTACTTCTCGAGGGATGCTTACTGGGAGAAGCTGTAT
GTGGACCAGGCGGCCGGCACGCCCTTGCTGTACGTCCATGCCCTGCGGGACGCCCCTGAGGAGGTGCCCA
GCTTCCGCCTGGGCCAGCATCTCTACGGCACGTACCGCACACGGCTGCATGAGAACAACTGGATCTGCAT
CCAGGAGGACACCGGCCTCCTCTACCTTAACCGGAGCCTGGACCATAGCTCCTGGGAGAAGCTCAGTGTC
CGCAACCGCGGCTTTCCCCTGCTCACCGTCTACCTCAAGGTCTTCCTGTCACCCACATCCCTTCGTGAGG
GCGAGTGCCAGTGGCCAGGCTGTGCCCGCGTATACTTCTCCTTCTTCAACACCTCCTTTCCAGCCTGCAG
CTCCCTCAAGCCCCGGGAGCTCTGCTTCCCAGAGACAAGGCCCTCCTTCCGCATTCGGGAGAACCGACCC
CCAGGCACCTTCCACCAGTTCCGCCTGCTGCCTGTGCAGTTCTTGTGCCCCAACATCAGCGTGGCCTACA
GGCTCCTGGAGGGTGAGGGTCTGCCCTTCCGCTGCGCCCCGGACAGCCTGGAGGTGAGCACGCGCTGGGC
CCTGGACCGCGAGCAGCGGGAGAAGTACGAGCTGGTGGCCGTGTGCACCGTGCACGCCGGCGCGCGCGAG
GAGGTGGTGATGGTGCCCTTCCCGGTGACCGTGTACGACGAGGACGACTCGGCGCCCACCTTCCCCGCGG
GCGTCGACACCGCCAGCGCCGTGGTGGAGTTCAAGCGGAAGGAGGACACCGTGGTGGCCACGCTGCGTGT
CTTCGATGCAGACGTGGTACCTGCATCAGGGGAGCTGGTGAGGCGGTACACAAGCACGCTGCTCCCCGGG
GACACCTGGGCCCAGCAGACCTTCCGGGTGGAACACTGGCCCAACGAGACCTCGGTCCAGGCCAACGGCA
GCTTCGTGCGGGCGACCGTACATGACTATAGGCTGGTTCTCAACCGGAACCTCTCCATCTCGGAGAACCG
CACCATGCAGCTGGCGGTGCTGGTCAATGACTCAGACTTCCAGGGCCCAGGAGCGGGCGTCCTCTTGCTC
CACTTCAACGTGTCGGTGCTGCCGGTCAGCCTGCACCTGCCCAGTACCTACTCCCTCTCCGTGAGCAGGA
GGGCTCGCCGATTTGCCCAGATCGGGAAAGTCTGTGTGGAAAACTGCCAGGCATTCAGTGGCATCAACGT
CCAGTACAAGCTGCATTCCTCTGGTGCCAACTGCAGCACGCTAGGGGTGGTCACCTCAGCCGAGGACACC
TCGGGGATCCTGTTTGTGAATGACACCAAGGCCCTGCGGCGGCCCAAGTGTGCCGAACTTCACTACATGG
TGGTGGCCACCGACCAGCAGACCTCTAGGCAGGCCCAGGCCCAGCTGCTTGTAACAGTGGAGGGGTCATA
TGTGGCCGAGGAGGCGGGCTGCCCCCTGTCCTGTGCAGTCAGCAAGAGACGGCTGGAGTGTGAGGAGTGT
GGCGGCCTGGGCTCCCCAACAGGCAGGTGTGAGTGGAGGCAAGGAGATGGCAAAGGGATCACCAGGAACT
TCTCCACCTGCTCTCCCAGCACCAAGACCTGCCCCGACGGCCACTGCGATGTTGTGGAGACCCAAGACAT
CAACATTTGCCCTCAGGACTGCCTCCGGGGCAGCATTGTTGGGGGACACGAGCCTGGGGAGCCCCGGGGG
ATTAAAGCTGGCTATGGCACCTGCAACTGCTTCCCTGAGGAGGAGAAGTGCTTCTGCGAGCCCAAAGACA
TCCAGGATCCACTGTGCGACGAGCTGTGCCGCACGGTGATCGCAGCCGCTGTCCTCTTCTCCTTCATCGT
CTCGGTGCTGCTGTCTGCCTTCTGCATCCACTGCTACCACAAGTTTGCCCACAAGCCACCCATCTCCTCA
GCTGAGATGACCTTCCGGAGGCCCGCCCAGGCCTTCCCGGTCAGCTACTCCTCTTCCAGTGCCCGCCGGC
CCTCGCTGGACTCCATGGAGAACCAGGTCTCCGTGGATGCCTTCAAGATCCTGGAGGATCCAAAGTGGGA
ATTCCCTCGGAAGAACTTGGTTCTTGGAAAAACTCTAGGAGAAGGCGAATTTGGAAAAGTGGTCAAGGCA
ACGGCCTTCCATCTGAAAGGCAGAGCAGGGTACACCACGGTGGCCGTGAAGATGCTGAAAGAGAACGCCT
CCCCGAGTGAGCTTCGAGACCTGCTGTCAGAGTTCAACGTCCTGAAGCAGGTCAACCACCCACATGTCAT
CAAATTGTATGGGGCCTGCAGCCAGGATGGCCCGCTCCTCCTCATCGTGGAGTACGCCAAATACGGCTCC
CTGCGGGGCTTCCTCCGCGAGAGCCGCAAAGTGGGGCCTGGCTACCTGGGCAGTGGAGGCAGCCGCAACT
CCAGCTCCCTGGACCACCCGGATGAGCGGGCCCTCACCATGGGCGACCTCATCTCATTTGCCTGGCAGAT
CTCACAGGGGATGCAGTATCTGGCCGAGATGAAGCTCGTTCATCGGGACTTGGCAGCCAGAAACATCCTG
GTAGCTGAGGGGCGGAAGATGAAGATTTCGGATTTCGGCTTGTCCCGAGATGTTTATGAAGAGGATTCGT
ACGTGAAGAGGAGCCAGGGTCGGATTCCAGTTAAATGGATGGCAATTGAATCCCTTTTTGATCATATCTA
CACCACGCAAAGTGATGTATGGTCTTTTGGTGTCCTGCTGTGGGAGATCGTGACCCTAGGGGGAAACCCC
TATCCTGGGATTCCTCCTGAGCGGCTCTTCAACCTTCTGAAGACCGGCCACCGGATGGAGAGGCCAGACA
ACTGCAGCGAGGAGATGTACTGCCTGATGCTGCAATGCTGGAAGCAGGAGCCGGACAAAAGGCCGGTGTT
TGCGGACATCAGCAAAGACCTGGAGAAGATGATGGTTAAGAGGAGAGACTACTTGGACCTTGCGGCGTCC
ACTCCATCTGACTCCCTGATTTATGACGACGGCCTCTCAGAGGAGGAGACACCGCTGGTGGACTGTAATA
ATGCCCCCCTCCCTCGAGCCCTCCCTTCCACATGGATTGAAAACAAACTCTATGGTAGAATTTCCCATGC
ATTTACTAGATTCTAGAACCCAGCTTTCTTGTACAAAGTGGTGATATCCAATTAACCCTCACTAAAGGGT
GTGTTATTTGTTTGTAAAGTATCCCTATAGTGAGTCGTATTACCACCCAACTTTTCTATACAAAGTGGTT
GATATCCAGCACAGTGGCGGCCGCTCGAGTCTAGAGGGCCCGCGGTTCGAAGGTAAGCCTATCCCTAACC
CTCTCCTCGGTCTCGATTCTACGCGTACCGGTTAGTAATGAGATCCCTCCCCCCCCCCTAACGTTACTGG
CCGAAGCCGCTTGGAATAAGGCCGGTGTGCGTTTGTCTATATGTTATTTTCCACCATATTGCCGTCTTTT
GGCAATGTGAGGGCCCGGAAACCTGGCCCTGTCTTCTTGACGAGCATTCCTAGGGGTCTTTCCCCTCTCG
CCAAAGGAATGCAAGGTCTGTTGAATGTCGTGAAGGAAGCAGTTCCTCTGGAAGCTTCTTGAAGACAAAC
AACGTCTGTAGCGACCCTTTGCAGGCAGCGGAACCCCCCACCTGGCGACAGGTGCCTCTGCGGCCAAAAG
CCACGTGTATAAGATACACCTGCAAAGGCGGCACAACCCCAGTGCCACGTTGTGAGTTGGATAGTTGTGG
AAAGAGTCAAATGGCTCTCCTCAAGCGTATTCAACAAGGGGCTGAAGGATGCCCAGAAGGTACCCCATTG
TATGGGATCTGATCTGGGGCCTCGGTGCACATGCTTTACATGTGTTTAGTCGAGGTTAAAAAAACGTCTA
GGCCCCCCGAACCACGGGGACGTGGTTTTCCTTTGAAAAACACGATGATAATATGGCCACACATATGACC
GAGTACAAGCCCACGGTGCGCCTCGCCACCCGCGACGACGTCCCCAGGGCCGTACGCACCCTCGCCGCCG
CGTTCGCCGACTACCCCGCCACGCGCCACACCGTCGATCCGGACCGCCACATCGAGCGGGTCACCGAGCT
GCAAGAACTCTTCCTCACGCGCGTCGGGCTCGACATCGGCAAGGTGTGGGTCGCGGACGACGGCGCCGCG
GTGGCGGTCTGGACCACGCCGGAGAGCGTCGAAGCGGGGGCGGTGTTCGCCGAGATCGGCCCGCGCATGG
CCGAGTTGAGCGGTTCCCGGCTGGCCGCGCAGCAACAGATGGAAGGCCTCCTGGCGCCGCACCGGCCCAA
GGAGCCCGCGTGGTTCCTGGCCACCGTCGGCGTCTCGCCCGACCACCAGGGCAAGGGTCTGGGCAGCGCC
GTCGTGCTCCCCGGAGTGGAGGCGGCCGAGCGCGCCGGGGTGCCCGCCTTCCTGGAGACCTCCGCGCCCC
GCAACCTCCCCTTCTACGAGCGGCTCGGCTTCACCGTCACCGCCGACGTCGAGGTGCCCGAAGGACCGCG
CACCTGGTGCATGACCCGCAAGCCCGGTGCCTAAATCGATAGATCCTAATCAACCTCTGGATTACAAAAT
TTGTGAAAGATTGACTGGTATTCTTAACTATGTTGCTCCTTTTACGCTATGTGGATACGCTGCTTTAATG
CCTTTGTATCATGCTATTGCTTCCCGTATGGCTTTCATTTTCTCCTCCTTGTATAAATCCTGGTTGCTGT
CTCTTTATGAGGAGTTGTGGCCCGTTGTCAGGCAACGTGGCGTGGTGTGCACTGTGTTTGCTGACGCAAC
CCCCACTGGTTGGGGCATTGCCACCACCTGTCAGCTCCTTTCCGGGACTTTCGCTTTCCCCCTCCCTATT
GCCACGGCGGAACTCATCGCCGCCTGCCTTGCCCGCTGCTGGACAGGGGCTCGGCTGTTGGGCACTGACA
ATTCCGTGGTGTTGTCGGGGAAATCATCGTCCTTTCCTTGGCTGCTCGCCTGTGTTGCCACCTGGATTCT
GCGCGGGACGTCCTTCTGCTACGTCCCTTCGGCCCTCAATCCAGCGGACCTTCCTTCCCGCGGCCTGCTG
CCGGCTCTGCGGCCTCTTCCGCGTCTTCGCCTTCGCCCTCAGACGAGTCGGATCTCCCTTTGGGCCGCCT
CCCCGCCTGAGATCCTTTAAGACCAATGACTTACAAGGCAGCTGTAGATCTTAGCCACTTTTTAAAAGAA
AAGGGGGGACTGGAAGGGCTAATTCACTCCCAACGAAGACAAGATCTGCTTTTTGCTTGTACTGGGTCTC
TCTGGTTAGACCAGATCTGAGCCTGGGAGCTCTCTGGCTAACTAGGGAACCCACTGCTTAAGCCTCAATA
AAGCTTGCCTTGAGTGCTTCAAGTAGTGTGTGCCCGTCTGTTGTGTGACTCTGGTAACTAGAGATCCCTC
AGACCCTTTTAGTCAGTGTGGAAAATCTCTAGCAGTAGTAGTTCATGTCATCTTATTATTCAGTATTTAT
AACTTGCAAAGAAATGAATATCAGAGAGTGAGAGGCCCGGGTTAATTAAGGAAAGGGCTAGATCATTCTT
GAAGACGAAAGGGCCTCGTGATACGCCTATTTTTATAGGTTAATGTCATGATAATAATGGTTTCTTAGAC
GTCAGGTGGCACTTTTCGGGGAAATGTGCGCGGAACCCCTATTTGTTTATTTTTCTAAATACATTCAAAT
ATGTATCCGCTCATGAGACAATAACCCTGATAAATGCTTCAATAATATTGAAAAAGGAAGAGTATGAGTA
TTCAACATTTCCGTGTCGCCCTTATTCCCTTTTTTGCGGCATTTTGCCTTCCTGTTTTTGCTCACCCAGA
AACGCTGGTGAAAGTAAAAGATGCTGAAGATCAGTTGGGTGCACGAGTGGGTTACATCGAACTGGATCTC
AACAGCGGTAAGATCCTTGAGAGTTTTCGCCCCGAAGAACGTTTTCCAATGATGAGCACTTTTAAAGTTC
TGCTATGTGGCGCGGTATTATCCCGTGTTGACGCCGGGCAAGAGCAACTCGGTCGCCGCATACACTATTC
TCAGAATGACTTGGTTGAGTACTCACCAGTCACAGAAAAGCATCTTACGGATGGCATGACAGTAAGAGAA
TTATGCAGTGCTGCCATAACCATGAGTGATAACACTGCGGCCAACTTACTTCTGACAACGATCGGAGGAC
CGAAGGAGCTAACCGCTTTTTTGCACAACATGGGGGATCATGTAACTCGCCTTGATCGTTGGGAACCGGA
GCTGAATGAAGCCATACCAAACGACGAGCGTGACACCACGATGCCTGTAGCAATGGCAACAACGTTGCGC
AAACTATTAACTGGCGAACTACTTACTCTAGCTTCCCGGCAACAATTAATAGACTGGATGGAGGCGGATA
AAGTTGCAGGACCACTTCTGCGCTCGGCCCTTCCGGCTGGCTGGTTTATTGCTGATAAATCTGGAGCCGG
TGAGCGTGGGTCTCGCGGTATCATTGCAGCACTGGGGCCAGATGGTAAGCCCTCCCGTATCGTAGTTATC
TACACGACGGGGAGTCAGGCAACTATGGATGAACGAAATAGACAGATCGCTGAGATAGGTGCCTCACTGA
TTAAGCATTGGTAACTGTCAGACCAAGTTTACTCATATATACTTTAGATTGATTTAAAACTTCATTTTTA
ATTTAAAAGGATCTAGGTGAAGATCCTTTTTGATAATCTCATGACCAAAATCCCTTAACGTGAGTTTTCG
TTCCACTGAGCGTCAGACCCCGTAGAAAAGATCAAAGGATCTTCTTGAGATCCTTTTTTTCTGCGCGTAA
TCTGCTGCTTGCAAACAAAAAAACCACCGCTACCAGCGGTGGTTTGTTTGCCGGATCAAGAGCTACCAAC
TCTTTTTCCGAAGGTAACTGGCTTCAGCAGAGCGCAGATACCAAATACTGTTCTTCTAGTGTAGCCGTAG
TTAGGCCACCACTTCAAGAACTCTGTAGCACCGCCTACATACCTCGCTCTGCTAATCCTGTTACCAGTGG
CTGCTGCCAGTGGCGATAAGTCGTGTCTTACCGGGTTGGACTCAAGACGATAGTTACCGGATAAGGCGCA
GCGGTCGGGCTGAACGGGGGGTTCGTGCACACAGCCCAGCTTGGAGCGAACGACCTACACCGAACTGAGA
TACCTACAGCGTGAGCTATGAGAAAGCGCCACGCTTCCCGAAGGGAGAAAGGCGGACAGGTATCCGGTAA
GCGGCAGGGTCGGAACAGGAGAGCGCACGAGGGAGCTTCCAGGGGGAAACGCCTGGTATCTTTATAGTCC
TGTCGGGTTTCGCCACCTCTGACTTGAGCGTCGATTTTTGTGATGCTCGTCAGGGGGGCGGAGCCTATGG
AAAAACGCCAGCAACGCGGCCTTTTTACGGTTCCTGGCCTTTTGCTGGCCTTTTGCTCACATGTTCTTTC
CTGCGTTATCCCCTGATTCTGTGGATAACCGTATTACCGCCTTTGAGTGAGCTGATACCGCTCGCCGCAG
CCGAACGACCGAGCGCAGCGAGTCAGTGAGCGAGGAAGCGGAAGAGCGCCCAATACGCAAACCGCCTCTC
CCCGCGCGTTGGCCGATTCATTAATGCAGCAAGCTCATGGCTGACTAATTTTTTTTATTTATGCAGAGGC
CGAGGCCGCCTCGGCCTCTGAGCTATTCCAGAAGTAGTGAGGAGGCTTTTTTGGAGGCCTAGGCTTTTGC
AAAAAGCTCCCCGTGGCACGACAGGTTTCCCGACTGGAAAGCGGGCAGTGAGCGCAACGCAATTAATGTG
AGTTAGCTCACTCATTAGGCACCCCAGGCTTTACACTTTATGCTTCCGGCTCGTATGTTGTGTGGAATTG
TGAGCGGATAACAATTTCACACAGGAAACAGCTATGACATGATTACGAATTTCACAAATAAAGCATTTTT
TTCACTGCATTCTAGTTGTGGTTTGTCCAAACTCATCAATGTATCTTATCATGTCTGGATCAACTGGATA
ACTCAAGCTAACCAAAATCATCCCAAACTTCCCACCCCATACCCTATTACCACTGCCAATTACCTGTGGT
TTCATTTACTCTAAACCTGTGATTCCTCTGAATTATTTTCATTTTAAAGAAATTGTATTTGTTAAATATG
TACTACAAACTTAGTAGT
