>Addgene plasmid #116665 | pHAGE-RET-E623K | depositor partial sequence | sequence record 219540 | insert
ATGGCGAAGGCGACGTCCGGTGCCGCGGGGCTGCGTCTGCTGTTGCTGCTGCTGCTGCCGCTGCTAGGCA
AAGTGGCATTGGGCCTCTACTTCTCGAGGGATGCTTACTGGGAGAAGCTGTATGTGGACCAGGCGGCCGG
CACGCCCTTGCTGTACGTCCATGCCCTGCGGGACGCCCCTGAGGAGGTGCCCAGCTTCCGCCTGGGCCAG
CATCTCTACGGCACGTACCGCACACGGCTGCATGAGAACAACTGGATCTGCATCCAGGAGGACACCGGCC
TCCTCTACCTTAACCGGAGCCTGGACCATAGCTCCTGGGAGAAGCTCAGTGTCCGCAACCGCGGCTTTCC
CCTGCTCACCGTCTACCTCAAGGTCTTCCTGTCACCCACATCCCTTCGTGAGGGCGAGTGCCAGTGGCCA
GGCTGTGCCCGCGTATACTTCTCCTTCTTCAACACCTCCTTTCCAGCCTGCAGCTCCCTCAAGCCCCGGG
AGCTCTGCTTCCCAGAGACAAGGCCCTCCTTCCGCATTCGGGAGAACCGACCCCCAGGCACCTTCCACCA
GTTCCGCCTGCTGCCTGTGCAGTTCTTGTGCCCCAACATCAGCGTGGCCTACAGGCTCCTGGAGGGTGAG
GGTCTGCCCTTCCGCTGCGCCCCGGACAGCCTGGAGGTGAGCACGCGCTGGGCCCTGGACCGCGAGCAGC
GGGAGAAGTACGAGCTGGTGGCCGTGTGCACCGTGCACGCCGGCGCGCGCGAGGAGGTGGTGATGGTGCC
CTTCCCGGTGACCGTGTACGACGAGGACGACTCGGCGCCCACCTTCCCCGCGGGCGTCGACACCGCCAGC
GCCGTGGTGGAGTTCAAGCGGAAGGAGGACACCGTGGTGGCCACGCTGCGTGTCTTCGATGCAGACGTGG
TACCTGCATCAGGGGAGCTGGTGAGGCGGTACACAAGCACGCTGCTCCCCGGGGACACCTGGGCCCAGCA
GACCTTCCGGGTGGAACACTGGCCCAACGAGACCTCGGTCCAGGCCAACGGCAGCTTCGTGCGGGCGACC
GTACATGACTATAGGCTGGTTCTCAACCGGAACCTCTCCATCTCGGAGAACCGCACCATGCAGCTGGCGG
TGCTGGTCAATGACTCAGACTTCCAGGGCCCAGGAGCGGGCGTCCTCTTGCTCCACTTCAACGTGTCGGT
GCTGCCGGTCAGCCTGCACCTGCCCAGTACCTACTCCCTCTCCGTGAGCAGGAGGGCTCGCCGATTTGCC
CAGATCGGGAAAGTCTGTGTGGAAAACTGCCAGGCATTCAGTGGCATCAACGTCCAGTACAAGCTGCATT
CCTCTGGTGCCAACTGCAGCACGCTAGGGGTGGTCACCTCAGCCGAGGACACCTCGGGGATCCTGTTTGT
GAATGACACCAAGGCCCTGCGGCGGCCCAAGTGTGCCGAACTTCACTACATGGTGGTGGCCACCGACCAG
CAGACCTCTAGGCAGGCCCAGGCCCAGCTGCTTGTAACAGTGGAGGGGTCATATGTGGCCGAGGAGGCGG
GCTGCCCCCTGTCCTGTGCAGTCAGCAAGAGACGGCTGGAGTGTGAGGAGTGTGGCGGCCTGGGCTCCCC
AACAGGCAGGTGTGAGTGGAGGCAAGGAGATGGCAAAGGGATCACCAGGAACTTCTCCACCTGCTCTCCC
AGCACCAAGACCTGCCCCGACGGCCACTGCGATGTTGTGGAGACCCAAGACATCAACATTTGCCCTCAGG
ACTGCCTCCGGGGCAGCATTGTTGGGGGACACGAGCCTGGGGAGCCCCGGGGGATTAAAGCTGGCTATGG
CACCTGCAACTGCTTCCCTGAGGAGGAGAAGTGCTTCTGCGAGCCCAAAGACATCCAGGATCCACTGTGC
GACGAGCTGTGCCGCACGGTGATCGCAGCCGCTGTCCTCTTCTCCTTCATCGTCTCGGTGCTGCTGTCTG
CCTTCTGCATCCACTGCTACCACAAGTTTGCCCACAAGCCACCCATCTCCTCAGCTGAGATGACCTTCCG
GAGGCCCGCCCAGGCCTTCCCGGTCAGCTACTCCTCTTCCAGTGCCCGCCGGCCCTCGCTGGACTCCATG
GAGAACCAGGTCTCCGTGGATGCCTTCAAGATCCTGGAGGATCCAAAGTGGGAATTCCCTCGGAAGAACT
TGGTTCTTGGAAAAACTCTAGGAGAAGGCGAATTTGGAAAAGTGGTCAAGGCAACGGCCTTCCATCTGAA
AGGCAGAGCAGGGTACACCACGGTGGCCGTGAAGATGCTGAAAGAGAACGCCTCCCCGAGTGAGCTTCGA
GACCTGCTGTCAGAGTTCAACGTCCTGAAGCAGGTCAACCACCCACATGTCATCAAATTGTATGGGGCCT
GCAGCCAGGATGGCCCGCTCCTCCTCATCGTGGAGTACGCCAAATACGGCTCCCTGCGGGGCTTCCTCCG
CGAGAGCCGCAAAGTGGGGCCTGGCTACCTGGGCAGTGGAGGCAGCCGCAACTCCAGCTCCCTGGACCAC
CCGGATGAGCGGGCCCTCACCATGGGCGACCTCATCTCATTTGCCTGGCAGATCTCACAGGGGATGCAGT
ATCTGGCCGAGATGAAGCTCGTTCATCGGGACTTGGCAGCCAGAAACATCCTGGTAGCTGAGGGGCGGAA
GATGAAGATTTCGGATTTCGGCTTGTCCCGAGATGTTTATGAAGAGGATTCGTACGTGAAGAGGAGCCAG
GGTCGGATTCCAGTTAAATGGATGGCAATTGAATCCCTTTTTGATCATATCTACACCACGCAAAGTGATG
TATGGTCTTTTGGTGTCCTGCTGTGGGAGATCGTGACCCTAGGGGGAAACCCCTATCCTGGGATTCCTCC
TGAGCGGCTCTTCAACCTTCTGAAGACCGGCCACCGGATGGAGAGGCCAGACAACTGCAGCGAGGAGATG
TACTGCCTGATGCTGCAATGCTGGAAGCAGGAGCCGGACAAAAGGCCGGTGTTTGCGGACATCAGCAAAG
ACCTGGAGAAGATGATGGTTAAGAGGAGAGACTACTTGGACCTTGCGGCGTCCACTCCATCTGACTCCCT
GATTTATGACGACGGCCTCTCAGAGGAGGAGACACCGCTGGTGGACTGTAATAATGCCCCCCTCCCTCGA
GCCCTCCCTTCCACATGGATTGAAAACAAACTCTATGGTAGAATTTCCCATGCATTTACTAGATTCTAG
